Addgene plasmid #146364: pAc5.1B-lambdaN-HA-DmGe1_559-943-V5His6_G
Purpose: Insect Expression of DmGe1_559-943
Depositing lab: Elisa Izaurralde. Depositing organization: Max Planck Institute for Developmental Biology.
Backbone
  Vector backbone: Unknown
  Vector type: Insect Expression
Growth in bacteria
  Bacterial resistance: Ampicillin, 100 μg/mL
  Growth temperature: 37°C
  Growth strain: DH5alpha
  Copy number: Low Copy
Gene/Insert
  Gene/Insert name: DmGe1_559-943 (alt name: EDC4)
  Species: D. melanogaster (fly)
  Entrez Gene: Ge-1 (a.k.a. Dmel_CG6181, CG6181, Dmel\CG6181, EDC4, GE-1, dGe-1)
  Cloning method: Unknown
Terms and licenses: Academic/Nonprofit Terms; Industry Terms: Not Available to Industry
Depositor comments: ORF extracted fron NCBI:NM_135642.2. Plasmids from this collection were made available to the research community and donated after the lab closed. Please note that the sequence provided by the depositing laboratory may be theoretical/predicted or based on Sanger sequencing results. There may be discrepancies between sequencing results obtained by Addgene and the depositor sequence. If an Addgene verified sequence is not available, please contact before placing your order to request that our lab fully sequence the plasmid.
How to cite: pAc5.1B-lambdaN-HA-DmGe1_559-943-V5His6_G was a gift from Elisa Izaurralde (Addgene plasmid # 146364 ; http://n2t.net/addgene:146364 ; RRID:Addgene_146364)
