[The description below was written by a language model from this plasmid's Addgene catalogue record and pLannotate feature annotations shown in this document.]
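Description:
pAc5.1B-lambdaN-HA-DmGe1_559-943-V5His6_G is a 6.6 kb insect-cell expression plasmid. The catalogue lists the backbone as unknown, although the name and layout point to a pAc5.1-type vector. It is propagated in E. coli using a ColE1/pUC-family origin and is selected with ampicillin through a β-lactamase gene driven by its own bla promoter. The catalogue describes it as low copy, whereas the annotated origin is of the high-copy type. The annotation also finds a partial tetracycline-resistance coding segment and a short SV40 large T antigen fragment next to the polyadenylation region. These appear to be backbone remnants rather than functional genes.

Expression is driven by the Drosophila melanogaster actin 5C promoter, a strong constitutive promoter commonly used in fly cell lines. It directs a single fusion open reading frame that begins with a short fragment of the bacteriophage lambda N protein, followed by an HA epitope (annotated as a partial match to 3xHA, consistent with one copy). Next comes a fragment of Drosophila Ge-1 (EDC4), which the name gives as residues 559–943, and then a C-terminal V5 epitope. The name also indicates a His6 tag, which is not annotated separately. An SV40 polyadenylation signal lies downstream of the cassette, annotated on the opposite strand.

Ge-1 is a decapping-associated factor involved in mRNA degradation and in silencing of some miRNA targets. The lambda N peptide binds boxB RNA hairpins, so this design is typical of tethering assays, in which the protein fragment is recruited to a boxB-containing reporter mRNA to test its effect on transcript stability or translation. The record itself states only that the purpose is insect expression of this fragment.
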