Features (pLannotate 1.2.2; 11 found; start..end, strand, type, name):
     56..2568    +  promoter       Ac5 promoter: Drosophila melanogaster actin 5C promoter
   2588..2653    +  CDS            N (fragment): REGN_LAMBD - Experimental evidence at protein level: Swiss-Prot protein existence level 1. Plays a role as a transcriptional antitermination factor that allows the virus to initiate its lytic phase. Activates expression of the delayed viral early genes by modifying host RNA polymerase (RNAP) into a form that is resistant to termination signals. This antitermination function requires the host NusA protein which serves to stabilize the interaction between antitermination protein N and host RNA polymerase. From Escherichia phage lambda (Bacteriophage lambda).
   2678..2704    +  CDS            3xHA (fragment): three tandem HA epitope tags
   2711..3910    +  CDS            Ge-1 (fragment): EDC4_DROME - Experimental evidence at protein level: Swiss-Prot protein existence level 1. In the process of mRNA degradation, seems to play a role in mRNA decapping. Required for silencing a subset of endogenous miRNA targets. From Drosophila melanogaster (Fruit fly).
   3929..3970    +  CDS            V5 tag: epitope tag from simian virus 5
   4070..4204    -  polyA_signal   SV40 poly(A) signal: SV40 polyadenylation signal
   4227..4311    -  CDS            large T antigen (fragment): large T antigen from SV40 (simian virus 40)
   4312..4782    +  CDS            TcR (fragment): tetracycline efflux protein; tet; confers resistance to tetracycline
   4826..5414    -  rep_origin     ori: high-copy-number ColE1/pMB1/pBR322/pUC origin of replication
   5585..6445    -  CDS            AmpR: β-lactamase; bla; confers resistance to ampicillin, carbenicillin, and related antibiotics
   6446..6550    -  promoter       AmpR promoter: bla
>Addgene plasmid #146364 | pAc5.1B-lambdaN-HA-DmGe1_559-943-V5His6_G | depositor full sequence | sequence record 288809 | Full Sequence
CTTCAAGGAATTAATTCTATATTCTAAAAACACAAATGATACTTCTAAAAAAAATCATGAATGGCATCAA
CTCTGAATCAAATCTTTGCAGATGCACCTACTTCTCATTTCCACTGTCACATCATTTTTCCAGATCTCGC
TGCCTGTTATGTGGCCCACAAACCAAGACACGTTTTATGGCCATTAAAGCTGGCTGATCGTCGCCAAACA
CCAAATACATATCAATATGTACATTCGAGAAAGAAGCGATCAAAGAAGCGTCTTCGGGCGAGTAGGAGAA
TGCGGAGGAGAAGGAGAACGAGCTGATCTAGTATCTCTCCACAATCCAATGCCAACTGACCAACTGGCCA
TATTCGGAGCAATTTGAAGCCAATTTCCATCGCCTGGCGATCGCTCCATTCTTGGCTATATGTTTTTCAC
CGTTCCCGGGGCCATTTTCAAAGACTCGTCGGTAAGATAAGATTGTGTCACTCGCTGTCTCTCTTCATTT
GTCGAAGAATGCTGAGGAATTTCGCGATGACGTCGGCGAGTATTTTGAAGAATGAGAATAATTTGTATTT
ATACGAAAATCAGTTAGTGGAATTTTCTACAAAAACATGTTATCTATAGATAATTTTGTTGCAAAATATG
TTGACTATGACAAAGATTGTATGTATATACCTTTAATGTATTCTCATTTTCTTATGTATTTATAATGGCA
ATGATGATACTGATGATATTTTAAGATGATGCCAGACCACAGGCTGATTTCTGCGTCTTTTGCCGAACGC
AGTGCATGTGCGGTTGTTGTTTTTTGGAATAGTTTCAATTTTCGGACTGTCCGCTTTGATTTCAGTTTCT
TGGCTTATTCAAAAAGCAAAGTAAAGCCAAAAAAGCGAGATGGCAATACCAAATGCGGCAAAACGGTAGT
GGAAGGAAAGGGGTGCGGGGCAGCGGAAGGAAGGGTGGGGCGGGGCGTGGCGGGGTCTGTGGCTGGGCGC
GACGTCACCGACGTTGGAGCCACTCCTTTGACCATGTGTGCGTGTGTGTATTATTCGTGTCTCGCCACTC
GCCGGTTGTTTTTTTCTTTTTATCTCGCTCTCTCTAGCGCCATCTCGTACGCATGCTCAACGCACCGCAT
GTTGCCGTGTCCTTTATGCGTCATTTTGGCTCGAAATAGGCAATTATTTAAACAAAGATTAGTCAACGAA
AACGCTAAAATAAATAAGTCTACAATATGGTTACTTATTGCCATGTGTGTGCAGCCAACGATAGCAACAA
AAGCAACAACACAGTGGCTTTCCCTCTTTCACTTTTTGTTTGCAAGCGCGTGCGAGCAAGACGGCACGAC
CGGCAAACGCAATTACGCTGACAAAGAGCAGACGAAGTTTTGGCCGAAAAACATCAAGGCGCCTGATACG
AATGCATTTGCAATAACAATTGCGATATTTAATATTGTTTATGAAGCTGTTTGACTTCAAAACACACAAA
AAAAAAAATAAAACAAATTATTTGAAAGAGAATTAGGAATCGGACAGCTTATCGTTACGGGCTAACAGCA
CACCGAGACGAAATAGCTTACCTGACGTCACAGCCTCTGGAAGAACTGCCGCCAAGCAGAGAGAGAGAGA
AAAAGAGGGAGAGCAGCTTAGACCGCATGTGCTTGTGTGTGAGGCGTCTCTCTCTTCGTCTCCTGTTTGC
GCAAACGCATAGACTGCACTGAGAAAATCGATTACCTATTTTTTATGAATGAATATTTGCACTATTACTA
TTCAAAACTATTAAGATAGCAATCACATTCAATAGCCAAATACTATACCACCTGAGCGATGCAACGAAAT
GATCAATTTGAGCAAAAATGCTGCATATTTAGGACGGCATCATTATAGAAATGCTTCTTGCTGTGTACTT
TTCTCTCGTCTGGCAGCTGTTTCGCCGTTATTGTTAAAACCGGCTTAAGTTAGGTGTGTTTTCTACGACT
AGTGATGCCCCTACTAGAAGATGTGTGTTGCACAAATGTCCCTGAATAACCAATTTGAAGTGCAGATAGC
AGTAAACGTAAGCTAATATGAATATTATTTAACTGTAATGTTTTAATATCGCTGGACATTACTAATAAAC
CCACTATAAACACATGTACATATGTATGTTTTGGCATACAATGAGTAGTTGGGGAAAAAATGTGTAAAAG
CACCGTGACCATCACAGCATAAAGATAACCAGCTGAAGTATCGAATATGAGTAACCCCCAAATTGAATCA
CATGCCGCAACTGATAGGACCCATGGAAGTACACTCTTCATGGCGATATACAAGACACACACAAGCACGA
ACACCCAGTTGCGGAGGAAATTCTCCGTAAATGAAAACCCAATCGGCGAACAATTCATACCCATATATGG
TAAAAGTTTTGAACGCGACTTGAGAGCGGAGAGCATTGCGGCTGATAAGGTTTTAGCGCTAAGCGGGCTT
TATAAAACGGGCTGCGGGACCAGTTTTCATATCACTACCGTTTGAGTTCTTGTGCTGTGTGGATACTCCT
CCCGACACAAAGCCGCTCCATCAGCCAGCAGTCGTCTAATCCAGAGACCCCGGATCGGGGTACCAACATG
GACGCACAAACACGACGACGTGAGCGTCGCGCTGAGAAACAAGCTCAATGGAAAGCTGCAAACGGTGGAT
CTCCTCCACATATGGCTTACCCATACGATGTTCCAGATTACGCTCCTCCAAGCTTGAATTCTGCAGATAT
CCAGCACAGTGGCGGCCGCAAGCGATCACAGACGCCAGAAGACAATCTGCTAATCAAAGAGGAGCCGGAA
TCCCCCAACAGTGGAACTGTGGGTGCTGTTCAGCTGGATGCATTATTCGCAAAATCCGCAAAGAGAGCTT
CAACGGGCAGTTCATCTGCCATGGTGGCCGTGGCGGCAGCCGCGGCTGCGGCACCTTCGGCCATCCTGCA
GGACGCCACTAAGGAGGCGGCCAAGTCAGAGTCCCCGCAACTAAGCAGCGCGTATACGCAGCAGGTTAAT
CTCATGACTCCAGATGCCTTCAGTGCAAGCGGAACCGCAGCGGCAGCAGCTGTATTTGTGTCTACCAGCA
CCACAACTTCAATAGGAACTGATAGCTCTACCACCACCAGCGGTCAGGATAGATCCATTGATTCAGCGGT
TCTGCAAACTATACGAATGCTGGCCACGGTAACGTCCAAGACTTCCGAAAACCCCAATGCCGAGGTACTC
CTCAACCTAATGAACAACACCCTAATCGAAGATCGCGAGCAACAAAAGCTGAAGGAAAAGCTTGACGCTC
GCAAGAAGTTCATTGCAATTGATCGCAATCCAGAGCGGAATGTGGCTGAGAACTTGGCCAGCGGCAGTTC
GAGTCCGAGTCGAGAGGTGCAGGAGATAATGGCCACACAGGACGATGCCGATGCCTACGAAGCAGAGCTA
GAGAATCTGGACGACGATGATGACGATGAGGAAGAAGAGCTGGCAAATTCATCACCGCTCCCGGAAGCTG
TTGACGGAACATGGCCCATTGTCAAGCTGTCATCCCACTCAGCTGAGCTCCAGAATGCTGCCCAGATCAT
GTCCCAGGCGGTGCAGAACACCAACAATGGCAATGTGCCGCCTACGCTAGGTGGAGGGCACAATAATAAC
ACAAGTGTAGGCAGCAATAGCAACAACAACACGGCTACAACTCTTAGCACCAGCAACACCAGCAGCAGCA
ACAACGCGGGCGGAACATGCGTTGATTCAAGTGGAACTGGAGAGCTAAATGCCAAAATGGAACTACTCAT
AGATCTAGTAAAAGCCCAGTCCAAACAAATAAACAAATTGGAGAACGAAGTCAACAAGCTACAAAAGCAG
CAAGAAGCGGCGGCGGCCCTGCATAGCAAACAAGACACTTCATTGGAGCCTAAAAGTCTAGAGGGCCCGC
GGTTCGAAGGTAAGCCTATCCCTAACCCTCTCCTCGGTCTCGATTCTACGCGTACCGGTCATCATCACCA
TCACCATTGAGTTTAAACCCGCTGATCAGCCTCGACTGTGCCTTCTAAGGCCTGAGCTCGCTGATCAGCC
TCGATCGAGGATCCAGACATGATAAGATACATTGATGAGTTTGGACAAACCACAACTAGAATGCAGTGAA
AAAAATGCTTTATTTGTGAAATTTGTGATGCTATTGCTTTATTTGTAACCATTATAAGCTGCAATAAACA
AGTTAACAACAACAATTGCATTCATTTTATGTTTCAGGTTCAGGGGGAGGTGTGGGAGGTTTTTTAAAGC
AAGTAAAACCTCTACAAATGTGGTATGGCTGATTATGATCAGTCGACCGATGCCCTTGAGAGCCTTCAAC
CCAGTCAGCTCCTTCCGGTGGGCGCGGGGCATGACTATCGTCGCCGCACTTATGACTGTCTTCTTTATCA
TGCAACTCGTAGGACAGGTGCCGGCAGCGCTCTGGGTCATTTTCGGCGAGGACCGCTTTCGCTGGAGCGC
GACGATGATCGGCCTGTCGCTTGCGGTATTCGGAATCTTGCACGCCCTCGCTCAAGCCTTCGTCACTGGT
CCCGCCACCAAACGTTTCGGCGAGAAGCAGGCCATTATCGCCGGCATGGCGGCCGACGCGCTGGGCTACG
TCTTGCTGGCGTTCGCGACGCGAGGCTGGATGGCCTTCCCCATTATGATTCTTCTCGCTTCCGGCGGCAT
CGGGATGCCCGCGTTGCAGGCCATGCTGTCCAGGCAGGTAGATGACGACCATCAGGGACAGCTTCAAGGA
TCGCTCGCGGCTCTTACCAGCCAGCAAAAGGCCAGGAACCGTAAAAAGGCCGCGTTGCTGGCGTTTTTCC
ATAGGCTCCGCCCCCCTGACGAGCATCACAAAAATCGACGCTCAAGTCAGAGGTGGCGAAACCCGACAGG
ACTATAAAGATACCAGGCGTTTCCCCCTGGAAGCTCCCTCGTGCGCTCTCCTGTTCCGACCCTGCCGCTT
ACCGGATACCTGTCCGCCTTTCTCCCTTCGGGAAGCGTGGCGCTTTCTCAATGCTCACGCTGTAGGTATC
TCAGTTCGGTGTAGGTCGTTCGCTCCAAGCTGGGCTGTGTGCACGAACCCCCCGTTCAGCCCGACCGCTG
CGCCTTATCCGGTAACTATCGTCTTGAGTCCAACCCGGTAAGACACGACTTATCGCCACTGGCAGCAGCC
ACTGGTAACAGGATTAGCAGAGCGAGGTATGTAGGCGGTGCTACAGAGTTCTTGAAGTGGTGGCCTAACT
ACGGCTACACTAGAAGGACAGTATTTGGTATCTGCGCTCTGCTGAAGCCAGTTACCTTCGGAAAAAGAGT
TGGTAGCTCTTGATCCGGCAAACAAACCACCGCTGGTAGCGGTGGTTTTTTTGTTTGCAAGCAGCAGATT
ACGCGCAGAAAAAAAGGATCTCAAGAAGATCCTTTGATCTTTTCTACGGGGTCTGACGCTCAGTGGAACG
AAAACTCACGTTAAGGGATTTTGGTCATGAGATTATCAAAAAGGATCTTCACCTAGATCCTTTTAAATTA
AAAATGAAGTTTTAAATCAATCTAAAGTATATATGAGTAAACTTGGTCTGACAGTTACCAATGCTTAATC
AGTGAGGCACCTATCTCAGCGATCTGTCTATTTCGTTCATCCATAGTTGCCTGACTCCCCGTCGTGTAGA
TAACTACGATACGGGAGGGCTTACCATCTGGCCCCAGTGCTGCAATGATACCGCGAGACCCACGCTCACC
GGCTCCAGATTTATCAGCAATAAACCAGCCAGCCGGAAGGGCCGAGCGCAGAAGTGGTCCTGCAACTTTA
TCCGCCTCCATCCAGTCTATTAATTGTTGCCGGGAAGCTAGAGTAAGTAGTTCGCCAGTTAATAGTTTGC
GCAACGTTGTTGCCATTGCTGCAGGCATCGTGGTGTCACGCTCGTCGTTTGGTATGGCTTCATTCAGCTC
CGGTTCCCAACGATCAAGGCGAGTTACATGATCCCCCATGTTGTGCAAAAAAGCGGTTAGCTCCTTCGGT
CCTCCGATCGTTGTCAGAAGTAAGTTGGCCGCAGTGTTATCACTCATGGTTATGGCAGCACTGCATAATT
CTCTTACTGTCATGCCATCCGTAAGATGCTTTTCTGTGACTGGTGAGTACTCAACCAAGTCATTCTGAGA
ATAGTGTATGCGGCGACCGAGTTGCTCTTGCCCGGCGTCAACACGGGATAATACCGCGCCACATAGCAGA
ACTTTAAAAGTGCTCATCATTGGAAAACGTTCTTCGGGGCGAAAACTCTCAAGGATCTTACCGCTGTTGA
GATCCAGTTCGATGTAACCCACTCGTGCACCCAACTGATCTTCAGCATCTTTTACTTTCACCAGCGTTTC
TGGGTGAGCAAAAACAGGAAGGCAAAATGCCGCAAAAAAGGGAATAAGGGCGACACGGAAATGTTGAATA
CTCATACTCTTCCTTTTTCAATATTATTGAAGCATTTATCAGGGTTATTGTCTCATGAGCGGATACATAT
TTGAATGTATTTAGAAAAATAAACAAATAGGGGTTCCGCGCACATTTCCCCGAAAAGTGCCACCTGACGT
CTAAGAAACCATTATTATCATGACATTAACCTATAAAAATAGGCGTATCACGAGGCCCTTTCGT
